LOCUS       Exported 5446 bp ds-DNA circular SYN 13-MAY-2021
DEFINITION  AAV plasmid with SYN1 promoter driving expression of EmGFP. Contains
            WPRE..
ACCESSION   .
VERSION     .
KEYWORDS    pEMS2155
SOURCE      synthetic DNA construct
  ORGANISM  synthetic DNA construct
REFERENCE   1 (bases 1 to 5446)
  AUTHORS   Galvan A, Petkau TL, Hill AM, Korecki AJ, Lu G, Choi D, Rahman K,
            Simpson E, Leavitt BR, Smith Y
  TITLE     Intracerebroventricular Administration of AAV9-PHP.B SYN1-EmGFP
            Induces Widespread Transgene Expression in the Mouse and Monkey CNS.
  JOURNAL   Hum Gene Ther. 2021 Apr 16. doi: 10.1089/hum.2020.301.
  PUBMED    33860682
REFERENCE   2 (bases 1 to 5446)
  AUTHORS   .
  TITLE     Direct Submission
  JOURNAL   Exported May 13, 2021 from SnapGene Server 1.1.58
            http://www.snapgene.com
FEATURES             Location/Qualifiers
     source          1..5446
                     /organism="synthetic DNA construct"
                     /mol_type="other DNA"
     promoter        1..448
                     /label=hSyn promoter
                     /note="human synapsin I promoter; confers neuron-specific
                     expression (Kugler et al., 2003)"
     intron          483..615
                     /label=chimeric intron
                     /note="chimera between introns from human beta-globin and
                     immunoglobulin heavy chain genes"
     primer_bind     598..617
                     /label=pMT2-F
                     /note="Synthetic intron, forward primer"
     regulatory      636..645
                     /regulatory_class="other"
                     /note="vertebrate consensus sequence for strong initiation
                     of translation (Kozak, 1987)"
     CDS             642..1361
                     /codon_start=1
                     /product="Emerald GFP"
                     /label=EmGFP
                     /note="mammalian codon-optimized"
                     /translation="MVSKGEELFTGVVPILVELDGDVNGHKFSVSGEGEGDATYGKLTL
                     KFICTTGKLPVPWPTLVTTFTYGVQCFARYPDHMKQHDFFKSAMPEGYVQERTIFFKDD
                     GNYKTRAEVKFEGDTLVNRIELKGIDFKEDGNILGHKLEYNYNSHKVYITADKQKNGIK
                     VNFKTRHNIEDGSVQLADHYQQNTPIGDGPVLLPDNHYLSTQSALSKDPNEKRDHMVLL
                     EFVTAAGITLGMDELYK"
     primer_bind     complement(687..708)
                     /label=EGFP-N
                     /note="EGFP, reverse primer"
     primer_bind     complement(948..967)
                     /label=EXFP-R
                     /note="For distinguishing EGFP variants, reverse primer"
     primer_bind     1295..1316
                     /label=EGFP-C
                     /note="EGFP, forward primer"
     primer_bind     complement(1427..1447)
                     /label=WPRE-R
                     /note="WPRE, reverse primer"
     CDS             complement(1845..1856)
                     /codon_start=1
                     /product="Factor Xa recognition and cleavage site"
                     /label=Factor Xa site
                     /translation="IEGR"
     polyA_signal    1977..2098
                     /label=SV40 poly(A) signal
                     /note="SV40 polyadenylation signal"
     primer_bind     complement(1988..2007)
                     /label=EBV-rev
                     /note="SV40 polyA terminator, reverse primer"
     primer_bind     2042..2061
                     /label=SV40pA-R
                     /note="SV40 polyA, reverse primer"
     repeat_region   2267..2396
                     /label=AAV2 ITR
     primer_bind     complement(2415..2432)
                     /label=M13 Forward
                     /note="In lacZ gene. Also called M13-F20 or M13 (-21)
                     Forward"
     primer_bind     complement(2415..2431)
                     /label=M13 fwd
                     /note="common sequencing primer, one of multiple similar
                     variants"
     primer_bind     complement(2424..2446)
                     /label=M13/pUC Forward
                     /note="In lacZ gene"
     rep_origin      2573..3028
                     /direction=RIGHT
                     /label=f1 ori
                     /note="f1 bacteriophage origin of replication; arrow
                     indicates direction of (+) strand synthesis"
     primer_bind     complement(2660..2679)
                     /label=F1ori-R
                     /note="F1 origin, reverse primer"
     primer_bind     2870..2891
                     /label=F1ori-F
                     /note="F1 origin, forward primer"
     promoter        3054..3158
                     /gene="bla"
                     /label=AmpR promoter
     CDS             3159..4019
                     /codon_start=1
                     /gene="bla"
                     /product="beta-lactamase"
                     /label=AmpR
                     /note="confers resistance to ampicillin, carbenicillin, and
                     related antibiotics"
                     /translation="MSIQHFRVALIPFFAAFCLPVFAHPETLVKVKDAEDQLGARVGYI
                     ELDLNSGKILESFRPEERFPMMSTFKVLLCGAVLSRIDAGQEQLGRRIHYSQNDLVEYS
                     PVTEKHLTDGMTVRELCSAAITMSDNTAANLLLTTIGGPKELTAFLHNMGDHVTRLDRW
                     EPELNEAIPNDERDTTMPVAMATTLRKLLTGELLTLASRQQLIDWMEADKVAGPLLRSA
                     LPAGWFIADKSGAGERGSRGIIAALGPDGKPSRIVVIYTTGSQATMDERNRQIAEIGAS
                     LIKHW"
     primer_bind     complement(3377..3396)
                     /label=Amp-R
                     /note="Ampicillin resistance gene, reverse primer"
     rep_origin      4190..4778
                     /direction=RIGHT
                     /label=ori
                     /note="high-copy-number ColE1/pMB1/pBR322/pUC origin of
                     replication"
     primer_bind     4679..4698
                     /label=pBR322ori-F
                     /note="pBR322 origin, forward primer"
     primer_bind     4932..4949
                     /label=L4440
                     /note="L4440 vector, forward primer"
     protein_bind    5066..5087
                     /label=CAP binding site
                     /bound_moiety="E. coli catabolite activator protein"
                     /note="CAP binding activates transcription in the presence
                     of cAMP."
     promoter        5102..5132
                     /label=lac promoter
                     /note="promoter for the E. coli lac operon"
     protein_bind    5140..5156
                     /label=lac operator
                     /bound_moiety="lac repressor encoded by lacI"
                     /note="The lac repressor binds to the lac operator to
                     inhibit transcription in E. coli. This inhibition can be
                     relieved by adding lactose or
                     isopropyl-beta-D-thiogalactopyranoside (IPTG)."
     primer_bind     5145..5167
                     /label=M13/pUC Reverse
                     /note="In lacZ gene"
     primer_bind     5164..5180
                     /label=M13 rev
                     /note="common sequencing primer, one of multiple similar
                     variants"
     primer_bind     5164..5180
                     /label=M13 Reverse
                     /note="In lacZ gene. Also called M13-rev"
     repeat_region   5218..5347
                     /label=AAV2 ITR
ORIGIN
        1 agtgcaagtg ggttttagga ccaggatgag gcggggtggg ggtgcctacc tgacgaccga
       61 ccccgaccca ctggacaagc acccaacccc cattccccaa attgcgcatc ccctatcaga
      121 gagggggagg ggaaacagga tgcggcgagg cgcgtgcgca ctgccagctt cagcaccgcg
      181 gacagtgcct tcgcccccgc ctggcggcgc gcgccaccgc cgcctcagca ctgaaggcgc
      241 gctgacgtca ctcgccggtc ccccgcaaac tccccttccc ggccaccttg gtcgcgtccg
      301 cgccgccgcc ggcccagccg gaccgcacca cgcgaggcgc gagatagggg ggcacgggcg
      361 cgaccatctg cgctgcggcg ccggcgactc agcgctgcct cagtctgcgg tgggcagcgg
      421 aggagtcgtg tcgtgcctga gagcgcaggg cgcgccgaag ttggtcgtga ggcactgggc
      481 aggtaagtat caaggttaca agacaggttt aaggagacca atagaaactg ggcttgtcga
      541 gacagagaag actcttgcgt ttctgatagg cacctattgg tcttactgac atccactttg
      601 cctttctctc cacaggtgtc cactcccagg cggccgccac catggtgagc aagggcgagg
      661 agctgttcac cggggtggtg cccatcctgg tcgagctgga cggcgacgta aacggccaca
      721 agttcagcgt gtccggcgag ggcgagggcg atgccaccta cggcaagctg accctgaagt
      781 tcatctgcac caccggcaag ctgcccgtgc cctggcccac cctcgtgacc accttcacct
      841 acggcgtgca gtgcttcgcc cgctaccccg accacatgaa gcagcacgac ttcttcaagt
      901 ccgccatgcc cgaaggctac gtccaggagc gcaccatctt cttcaaggac gacggcaact
      961 acaagacccg cgccgaggtg aagttcgagg gcgacaccct ggtgaaccgc atcgagctga
     1021 agggcatcga cttcaaggag gacggcaaca tcctggggca caagctggag tacaactaca
     1081 acagccacaa ggtctatatc accgccgaca agcagaagaa cggcatcaag gtgaacttca
     1141 agacccgcca caacatcgag gacggcagcg tgcagctcgc cgaccactac cagcagaaca
     1201 cccccatcgg cgacggcccc gtgctgctgc ccgacaacca ctacctgagc acccagtccg
     1261 ccctgagcaa agaccccaac gagaagcgcg atcacatggt cctgctggag ttcgtgaccg
     1321 ccgccgggat cactctcggc atggacgagc tgtacaagta agcggccgcg atcgctcaac
     1381 ctctggatta caaaatttgt gaaagattga ctggtattct taactatgtt gctcctttta
     1441 cgctatgtgg atacgctgct ttaatgcctt tgtatcatgc tattgcttcc cgtatggctt
     1501 tcattttctc ctccttgtat aaatcctggt tgctgtctct ttatgaggag ttgtggcccg
     1561 ttgtcaggca acgtggcgtg gtgtgcactg tgtttgctga cgcaaccccc actggttggg
     1621 gcattgccac cacctgtcag ctcctttccg ggactttcgc tttccccctc cctattgcca
     1681 cggcggaact catcgccgcc tgccttgccc gctgctggac aggggctcgg ctgttgggca
     1741 ctgacaattc cgtggtgttg tcggggaaat catcgtcctt tccttggctg ctcgcctgtg
     1801 ttgccacctg gattctgcgc gggacgtcct tctgctacgt cccttcggcc ctcaatccag
     1861 cggaccttcc ttcccgcggc ctgctgccgg ctctgcggcc tcttccgcgt cttcgccttc
     1921 gccctcagac gagtcggatc tccctttggg ccgcctcccc gcgatcgcag acatgataag
     1981 atacattgat gagtttggac aaaccacaac tagaatgcag tgaaaaaaat gctttatttg
     2041 tgaaatttgt gatgctattg ctttatttgt aaccattata agctgcaata aacaagttaa
     2101 caacaacaat tgcattcatt ttatgtttca ggttcagggg gagatgtggg aggtttttta
     2161 aagcaagtaa aacctctaca aatgtggtag tcgaaattcc cgataaggat cttcctagag
     2221 catggctacg tagataagta gcatggcggg ttaatcatta actacaagga acccctagtg
     2281 atggagttgg ccactccctc tctgcgcgct cgctcgctca ctgaggccgg gcgaccaaag
     2341 gtcgcccgac gcccgggctt tgcccgggcg gcctcagtga gcgagcgagc gcgcagcctt
     2401 aattaaccta attcactggc cgtcgtttta caacgtcgtg actgggaaaa ccctggcgtt
     2461 acccaactta atcgccttgc agcacatccc cctttcgcca gctggcgtaa tagcgaagag
     2521 gcccgcaccg atcgcccttc ccaacagttg cgcagcctga atggcgaatg ggnnnnnnnn
     2581 nnnnnnnnnn nnnnnnnnnn nnnnnnnnnn nnnnnnnnnn nnnnnnnnnn nnnnnnnnnn
     2641 nnnnnnnnnn nnnnnnnnnn nnnnnnnnnn nnnnnnnnnn nnnnnnnnnn nnnnnncnnn
     2701 nnnnnnnnnn nnnnnnnnnn nnnnnnnnnn nnnnnnnnnn nnnnnnnnnn nnnnnnnnnn
     2761 nnnnnnnnnn nnnnnnnnnn nnnnnnnnan nnnnnnnnnn nnnnnnnnnn nnnnnnnnnn
     2821 nnnnnnnnnn nnnnnnnncc tttgacgttg gagtccacgt tctttaatag tggactcttg
     2881 ttccaaactg gaacaacact caaccctatc tcggtctatt cttttgattt ataagggatt
     2941 ttgccgattt cggcctattg gttaaaaaat gagctgattt aacaaaaatt taacgcgaat
     3001 tttaacaaaa tattaacgct tacaatttag gtggcacttt tcggggaaat gtgcgcggaa
     3061 cccctatttg tttatttttc taaatacatt caaatatgta tccgctcatg agacaataac
     3121 cctgataaat gcttcaataa tattgaaaaa ggaagagtat gagtattcaa catttccgtg
     3181 tcgcccttat tccctttttt gcggcatttt gccttcctgt ttttgctcac ccagaaacgc
     3241 tggtgaaagt aaaagatgct gaagatcagt tgggtgcacg agtgggttac atcgaactgg
     3301 atctcaacag cggtaagatc cttgagagtt ttcgccccga agaacgtttt ccaatgatga
     3361 gcacttttaa agttctgcta tgtggcgcgg tattatcccg tattgacgcc gggcaagagc
     3421 aactcggtcg ccgcatacac tattctcaga atgacttggt tgagtactca ccagtcacag
     3481 aaaagcatct tacggatggc atgacagtaa gagaattatg cagtgctgcc ataaccatga
     3541 gtgataacac tgcggccaac ttacttctga caacgatcgg aggaccgaag gagctaaccg
     3601 cttttttgca caacatgggg gatcatgtaa ctcgccttga tcgttgggaa ccggagctga
     3661 atgaagccat accaaacgac gagcgtgaca ccacgatgcc tgtagcaatg gcaacaacgt
     3721 tgcgcaaact attaactggc gaactactta ctctagcttc ccggcaacaa ttaatagact
     3781 ggatggaggc ggataaagtt gcaggaccac ttctgcgctc ggcccttccg gctggctggt
     3841 ttattgctga taaatctgga gccggtgagc gtgggtctcg cggtatcatt gcagcactgg
     3901 ggccagatgg taagccctcc cgtatcgtag ttatctacac gacggggagt caggcaacta
     3961 tggatgaacg aaatagacag atcgctgaga taggtgcctc actgattaag cattggtaac
     4021 tgtcagacca agtttactca tatatacttt agattgattt aaaacttcat ttttaattta
     4081 aaaggatcta ggtgaagatc ctttttgata atctcatgac caaaatccct taacgtgagt
     4141 tttcgttcca ctgagcgtca gaccccgtag aaaagatcaa aggatcttct tgagatcctt
     4201 tttttctgcg cgtaatctgc tgcttgcaaa caaaaaaacc accgctacca gcggtggttt
     4261 gtttgccgga tcaagagcta ccaactcttt ttccgaaggt aactggcttc agcagagcgc
     4321 agataccaaa tactgttctt ctagtgtagc cgtagttagg ccaccacttc aagaactctg
     4381 tagcaccgcc tacatacctc gctctgctaa tcctgttacc agtggctgct gccagtggcg
     4441 ataagtcgtg tcttaccggg ttggactcaa gacgatagtt accggataag gcgcagcggt
     4501 cgggctgaac ggggggttcg tgcacacagc ccagcttgga gcgaacgacc tacaccgaac
     4561 tgagatacct acagcgtgag ctatgagaaa gcgccacgct tcccgaaggg agaaaggcgg
     4621 acaggtatcc ggtaagcggc agggtcggaa caggagagcg cacgagggag cttccagggg
     4681 gaaacgcctg gtatctttat agtcctgtcg ggtttcgcca cctctgactt gagcgtcgat
     4741 ttttgtgatg ctcgtcaggg gggcggagcc tatggaaaaa cgccagcaac gcggcctttt
     4801 tacggttcct ggccttttgc tggccttttg ctcacatgtt ctttcctgcg ttatcccctg
     4861 attctgtgga taaccgtatt accgcctttg agtgagctga taccgctcgc cgcagccgaa
     4921 cgaccgagcg cagcgagtca gtgagcgagg aagcggaaga gcgcccaata cgcaaaccgc
     4981 ctctccccgc gcgttggccg attcattaat gcagctggca cgacaggttt cccgactgga
     5041 aagcgggcag tgagcgcaac gcaattaatg tgagttagct cactcattag gcaccccagg
     5101 ctttacactt tatgcttccg gctcgtatgt tgtgtggaat tgtgagcgga taacaatttc
     5161 acacaggaaa cagctatgac catgattacg ccagatttaa ttaaggcctt aattaggctg
     5221 cgcgctcgct cgctcactga ggccgcccgg gcaaagcccg ggcgtcgggc gacctttggt
     5281 cgcccggcct cagtgagcga gcgagcgcgc agagagggag tggccaactc catcactagg
     5341 ggttccttgt agttaatgat taacccgcca tgctacttat ctacgtagcc atgctctagg
     5401 aagatcggaa ttccctaggc cggccctgca gagggccctg cgtatg
//
