[The description below was written by a language model from this plasmid's Addgene catalogue record and the feature table of its GenBank file.]
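Description:
pEMS2155 is a 5,446 bp AAV transfer (cis) plasmid built on the pEMS2157 backbone, into which a human synapsin 1 (SYN1) promoter was added between retained AscI and FseI sites; the DNA was made by gene synthesis. It is maintained in E. coli through a high-copy ColE1/pUC-type origin and selected with ampicillin via the bla gene. An f1 phage origin and remnants of a lac promoter/operator region with M13 primer sites are also present in the backbone. The record specifies a recombination-deficient host strain, consistent with the tendency of AAV inverted terminal repeats to rearrange during bacterial propagation.

The payload lies between two AAV2 ITRs, which are the cis elements needed for replication and packaging of the intervening DNA into AAV capsids when rep, cap and helper functions are supplied in trans. Within the ITRs, the hSyn promoter, which confers neuron-specific expression, is followed by a chimeric beta-globin/immunoglobulin heavy chain intron, a Kozak consensus and a mammalian codon-optimised Emerald GFP coding sequence. The catalogue entry states that a WPRE follows the reporter to enhance transcript stability and expression. The feature table does not annotate it as a feature, although a WPRE primer site falls just downstream of EmGFP. An SV40 polyadenylation signal terminates the transcript. A short annotated "Factor Xa site" on the opposite strand in this region is most likely an incidental sequence match.

The construct is used to produce recombinant AAV that labels neurons with green fluorescence. The associated publication describes intracerebroventricular delivery of AAV9-PHP.B-packaged SYN1-EmGFP to obtain widespread transgene expression in the mouse and monkey central nervous system.
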