Addgene plasmid #141065: pEMS2155
Purpose: AAV plasmid with SYN1 promoter driving expression of EmGFP. Contains WPRE.
Depositing lab: Elizabeth Simpson. Depositing organization: University of British Columbia. Publication: Intracerebroventricular Administration of AAV9-PHP.B SYN1-EmGFP Induces Widespread Transgene Expression in the Mouse and Monkey CNS. Galvan A, Petkau TL, Hill AM, Korecki AJ, Lu G, Choi D, Rahman K, Simpson E, Leavitt BR, Smith Y. Hum Gene Ther. 2021 Apr 16. doi: 10.1089/hum.2020.301. PubMed 33860682.
Backbone
  Vector backbone: pEMS2157
  Backbone manufacturer: Simpson lab (deposited at Addgene)
  Modifications to backbone: addition of SYN1 promoter
  Vector type: AAV
Growth in bacteria
  Bacterial resistance: Ampicillin, 100 μg/mL
  Growth temperature: 37°C
  Growth strain: SURE cells
  Growth instructions: “SURE” cells from Agilent, that the colonies are freshly picked, and the you limit the time to grow the culture. We typically transform the plasmid in the afternoon and take out the plate from the 37 degree incubator in the morning, we then pick the colonies and grow in LB for ~ 20 hrs
  Copy number: Unknown
Gene/Insert
  Gene/Insert name: SYN1-EmGFP-WPRE (alt name: Human Synapsin 1 Promoter - Emerald GFP - Woodchuck Hepatitis Virus Posttranscriptional Regulatory Element)
  Species: H. sapiens (human), Synthetic
  Insert size (bp): 2625
  Promoter: human Synapsin
  Cloning method: Restriction Enzyme; 5′ cloning site AscI (not destroyed); 3′ cloning site FseI (not destroyed)
  Sequencing primers: 5′ oEMS6098 (GCCATGCTCTAGGAAGATCG); 3′ oEMS6126 (TCTCAGGCACGACACGACTC)
Terms and licenses: Academic/Nonprofit Terms; Industry Terms
Depositor comments: DNA synthesized at GenScript
How to cite: pEMS2155 was a gift from Elizabeth Simpson (Addgene plasmid # 141065 ; http://n2t.net/addgene:141065 ; RRID:Addgene_141065)
